Addgene plasmid #131255: pcDNA3.1-N-Myc_DED/AAA 535-888 USP7
Purpose: Mammalian expression of USP7 UBL domains 1-3, with an N-terminal Myc tag and mutations in UBL2 (corresponding to DE758AA_D764A of the full-length protein)
Depositing lab: Roger Woodgate. Depositing organization: National Institute of Child Health and Human Development (NICHD). Publication: DNA Polymerase iota Interacts with Both the TRAF-like and UBL1-2 Domains of USP7. Ashton NW, Valles GJ, Jaiswal N, Bezsonova I, Woodgate R. J Mol Biol. 2021 Jan 22;433(2):166733. doi: 10.1016/j.jmb.2020.166733. Epub 2020 Dec 3. PubMed 33279577.
Backbone
  Vector backbone: pcDNA3.1+/N-Myc
  Backbone manufacturer: Genscript
  Backbone size w/o insert (bp): 5435
  Total vector size (bp): 7154
  Vector type: Mammalian Expression
  Selectable markers: Neomycin (select with G418)
Growth in bacteria
  Bacterial resistance: Ampicillin, 100 μg/mL
  Growth temperature: 37°C
  Growth strain: DH5alpha
  Copy number: High Copy
Gene/Insert
  Gene/Insert name: Ubiquitin carboxyl-terminal hydrolase 7 (alt name: Ubiquitin-specific-processing protease 7)
  Species: H. sapiens (human)
  Insert size (bp): 1719
  Mutation: A mutant form of our pcDNA3.1-N-Myc_535-888 USP7 plasmid (Addgene plasmid 131248), where the codons for aspartate 758, glutamate 759 and aspartate 764 were converted to alanine.
  Entrez Gene: USP7 (a.k.a. C16DELp13.2, DEL16P13.2, HAFOUS, HAUSP, TEF1)
  Tag / fusion protein: Myc (N terminal on backbone)
Terms and licenses: Academic/Nonprofit Terms; Industry Terms: Not Available to Industry
How to cite: pcDNA3.1-N-Myc_DED/AAA 535-888 USP7 was a gift from Roger Woodgate (Addgene plasmid # 131255 ; http://n2t.net/addgene:131255 ; RRID:Addgene_131255)
