[The description below was written by a language model from this plasmid's Addgene catalogue record and pLannotate feature annotations shown in this document.]
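Description:
pcDNA3.1-N-Myc_DED/AAA 535-888 USP7 is a 7,154 bp mammalian expression plasmid built on the pcDNA3.1+/N-Myc backbone. It is propagated in E. coli as a high-copy plasmid through a ColE1/pUC-type origin with ampicillin selection (AmpR under its own bla promoter), and it also carries an f1 origin. For mammalian cells, an SV40 enhancer/early promoter drives the neo (nptII) gene followed by an SV40 polyadenylation signal, allowing G418 selection of stable transfectants. Short matches to an HIV-1 LTR, ble, lacI and lac promoter/operator elements appear in the annotation as fragments and are probably backbone remnants or incidental hits rather than functional parts.

The expression cassette uses the human CMV immediate-early enhancer and promoter, with a T7 promoter just downstream that can serve for in vitro transcription or as a sequencing priming site. This is followed by an N-terminal Myc epitope (annotated as a fragment of 3xMyc, consistent with a single tag), a human USP7 (HAUSP) fragment, and the bovine growth hormone polyadenylation signal. According to the record, the insert encodes residues 535-888, covering ubiquitin-like (UBL) domains 1-3, and carries three alanine substitutions in UBL2: D758A, E759A and D764A, numbered as in the full-length protein. One discrepancy is worth noting: the stated insert size of 1,719 bp and the annotated USP7 span of about 1.7 kb are larger than 354 residues would require, and the record does not explain this.

The plasmid is the mutant counterpart of a matching wild-type 535-888 construct. It is suited to expressing the Myc-tagged UBL fragment in mammalian cells to test whether these acidic UBL2 residues are needed for partner binding. The associated study concerned the interaction of DNA polymerase iota with the TRAF-like and UBL1-2 domains of USP7.
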