Features (pLannotate 1.2.2; 21 found; start..end, strand, type, name):
     28..80      -  misc_feature   bom (fragment): basis of mobility region from pBR322
    235..614     +  enhancer       CMV enhancer: human cytomegalovirus immediate early enhancer
    615..818     +  promoter       CMV promoter: human cytomegalovirus (CMV) immediate early promoter
    814..847     +  LTR            5' LTR (truncated) (fragment): truncated 5' long terminal repeat (LTR) from HIV-1
    863..881     +  promoter       T7 promoter: promoter for bacteriophage T7 RNA polymerase
    926..956     +  CDS            3xMyc (fragment): 3 tandem Myc epitope tags
    962..2665    +  CDS            USP7 (fragment): UBP7_HUMAN - Also known as HAUSP. Experimental evidence at protein level: Swiss-Prot protein existence level 1. (Microbial infection) Contributes to the overall stabilization and trans-activation capability of the herpesvirus 1 trans-acting transcriptional protein ICP0/VMW110 during HSV-1 infection. From Homo sapiens (Human).
   2751..2975    +  polyA_signal   bGH poly(A) signal: bovine growth hormone polyadenylation signal
   2979..3000    +  promoter       SV40 promoter (fragment): SV40 enhancer and early promoter
   3021..3449    +  rep_origin     f1 ori (sequence partly withheld): f1 bacteriophage origin of replication; arrow indicates direction of (+) strand synthesis
   3463..3792    +  promoter       SV40 promoter: SV40 enhancer and early promoter
   3859..4650    +  CDS            neo: KKA2_KLEPN - Also known as kan, nptII. Experimental evidence at protein level: Swiss-Prot protein existence level 1. Resistance to kanamycin, neomycin, paromomycin, ribostamycin, butirosin and gentamicin B. From Klebsiella pneumoniae.
   4674..4832    +  CDS            ble (fragment): BLE_KLEPN - Experimental evidence at protein level: Swiss-Prot protein existence level 1. Binding protein with a strong affinity to the bleomycin family of antibiotics. Binds to CL990; an antimitotic-antibiotic compound. From Klebsiella pneumoniae.
   4827..4948    +  polyA_signal   SV40 poly(A) signal: SV40 polyadenylation signal
   5021..5037    -  protein_bind   lac operator: The lac repressor binds to the lac operator to inhibit transcription in E. coli. This inhibition can be relieved by adding lactose or isopropyl-β-D-thiogalactopyranoside (IPTG). lac repressor encoded by lacI
   5045..5075    -  promoter       lac promoter: promoter for the E. coli lac operon
   5090..5111    -  protein_bind   CAP binding site: CAP binding activates transcription in the presence of cAMP. E. coli catabolite activator protein
   5124..5216    -  CDS            lacI (fragment): lac repressor; lacI; The lac repressor binds to the lac operator to inhibit transcription in E. coli. This inhibition can be relieved by adding lactose or isopropyl-β-D-thiogalactopyranoside (IPTG).
   5399..5987    -  rep_origin     ori: high-copy-number ColE1/pMB1/pBR322/pUC origin of replication
   6158..7018    -  CDS            AmpR: β-lactamase; bla; confers resistance to ampicillin, carbenicillin, and related antibiotics
   7019..7123    -  promoter       AmpR promoter: bla
>Addgene plasmid #131255 | pcDNA3.1-N-Myc_DED/AAA 535-888 USP7 | addgene full sequence | sequence record 267709 | Addgene NGS Result
GACGGATCGGGAGATCTCCCGATCCCCTATGGTGCACTCTCAGTACAATCTGCTCTGATGCCGCATAGTT
AAGCCAGTATCTGCTCCCTGCTTGTGTGTTGGAGGTCGCTGAGTAGTGCGCGAGCAAAATTTAAGCTACA
ACAAGGCAAGGCTTGACCGACAATTGCATGAAGAATCTGCTTAGGGTTAGGCGTTTTGCGCTGCTTCGCG
ATGTACGGGCCAGATATACGCGTTGACATTGATTATTGACTAGTTATTAATAGTAATCAATTACGGGGTC
ATTAGTTCATAGCCCATATATGGAGTTCCGCGTTACATAACTTACGGTAAATGGCCCGCCTGGCTGACCG
CCCAACGACCCCCGCCCATTGACGTCAATAATGACGTATGTTCCCATAGTAACGCCAATAGGGACTTTCC
ATTGACGTCAATGGGTGGAGTATTTACGGTAAACTGCCCACTTGGCAGTACATCAAGTGTATCATATGCC
AAGTACGCCCCCTATTGACGTCAATGACGGTAAATGGCCCGCCTGGCATTATGCCCAGTACATGACCTTA
TGGGACTTTCCTACTTGGCAGTACATCTACGTATTAGTCATCGCTATTACCATGGTGATGCGGTTTTGGC
AGTACATCAATGGGCGTGGATAGCGGTTTGACTCACGGGGATTTCCAAGTCTCCACCCCATTGACGTCAA
TGGGAGTTTGTTTTGGCACCAAAATCAACGGGACTTTCCAAAATGTCGTAACAACTCCGCCCCATTGACG
CAAATGGGCGGTAGGCGTGTACGGTGGGAGGTCTATATAAGCAGAGCTCTCTGGCTAACTAGAGAACCCA
CTGCTTACTGGCTTATCGAAATTAATACGACTCACTATAGGGAGACCCAAGCTGGCTAGCGTTTAAACTT
AAGCTTGCCACCATGGAGCAGAAACTCATCTCTGAAGAGGATCTGGGTACCGATATTCCTCAGCAGTTGG
TGGAGCGATTACAAGAAGAGAAAAGGATCGAGGCTCAGAAGCGGAAGGAGCGGCAGGAAGCCCATCTCTA
TATGCAAGTGCAGATAGTCGCAGAGGACCAGTTTTGTGGCCACCAAGGGAATGACATGTACGATGAAGAA
AAAGTGAAATACACTGTGTTCAAAGTATTGAAGAACTCCTCGCTTGCTGAGTTTGTTCAGAGCCTCTCTC
AGACCATGGGATTTCCACAAGATCAAATTCGATTGTGGCCCATGCAAGCAAGGAGTAATGGAACAAAACG
ACCAGCAATGTTAGATAATGAAGCCGACGGCAATAAAACAATGATTGAGCTCAGTGATAATGAAAACCCT
TGGACAATATTCCTGGAAACAGTTGATCCCGAGCTGGCTGCTAGTGGAGCGACCTTACCCAAGTTTGATA
AAGATCATGATGTAATGTTATTTTTGAAGATGTATGATCCCAAAACGCGGAGCTTGAATTACTGTGGGCA
TATCTACACACCAATATCCTGTAAAATACGTGACTTGCTCCCAGTTATGTGTGACAGAGCAGGATTTATT
CAAGATACTAGCCTTATCCTCTATGAGGAAGTTAAACCGAATTTAACAGAGAGAATTCAGGACTATGACG
TGTCTCTTGATAAAGCCCTTGCCGCTCTAATGGATGGCGCCATCATAGTATTTCAGAAGGATGACCCTGA
AAATGATAACAGTGAATTACCCACCGCAAAGGAGTATTTCCGAGATCTCTACCACCGCGTTGATGTCATT
TTCTGTGATAAAACAATCCCTAATGATCCTGGATTTGTGGTTACGTTATCAAATAGAATGAATTATTTTC
AGGTTGCAAAGACAGTTGCACAGAGGCTCAACACAGATCCAATGTTGCTGCAGTTTTTCAAGTCTCAAGG
TTATAGGGATGGCCCAGGTAATCCTCTTAGACATAATTATGAAGGTACTTTAAGAGATCTTCTACAGTTC
TTCAAGCCTAGACAACCTAAGAAACTTTACTATCAGCAGCTTAAGATGAAAATCACAGACTTTTGAGGAT
CCCGAAGTTTTAAATGTATATGGTTAAACAGCCAATTTAGGGAAGAGGAAATAACACTATATCCAGACAA
GCATGGGTGTGTCCGGGACCTGTTAGAAGAATGTAAAAAGGCCGTGGAGCTTGGGGAGAAAGCATCAGGG
AAACTTAGGCTGCTAGAAATTGTAAGCTACAAAATCATTGGTGTTCATCAAGAAGATGAACTATTAGAAT
GTTTATCTCCTGCAACGAGCCGGACGTTTCGAATAGAGGAAATCCCTTTGGACCAGGTGGACATAGACAA
AGAGAATGAGATGCTTGTCACAGTGGCGCATTTCCACAAAGAGGTCTTCGGAACGTTCGGAATCCCGTTT
TTGCTGAGGATACACCAGGGCGAGCATTTTCGAGAAGTGATGAAGCGAATCCAGAGCCTGCTGGACATCC
AGGAGAAGGAGTTTGAGAAGTTTAAATTTGCAATTGTAATGATGGGCCGACACCAGTACATAAATGAAGA
CGAGTATGAAGTAAATTTGAAAGACTTTGAGCCACAGCCCGGTAATATGTCTCATCCTCGGCCTTGGCTA
GGGCTCGACCACTTCAACAAAGCCCCAAAGAGGAGTCGCTACACTTACCTTGAAAAGGCCATTAAAATCC
ATAACTGAGGATCCGAATTCTGCAGATATCCAGCACAGTGGCGGCCGCTCGAGTCTAGAGGGCCCGTTTA
AACCCGCTGATCAGCCTCGACTGTGCCTTCTAGTTGCCAGCCATCTGTTGTTTGCCCCTCCCCCGTGCCT
TCCTTGACCCTGGAAGGTGCCACTCCCACTGTCCTTTCCTAATAAAATGAGGAAATTGCATCGCATTGTC
TGAGTAGGTGTCATTCTATTCTGGGGGGTGGGGTGGGGCAGGACAGCAAGGGGGAGGATTGGGAAGACAA
TAGCAGGCATGCTGGGGATGCGGTGGGCTCTATGGCTTCTGAGGCGGAAAGAACCAGCTGGGGCTTTAGG
GGGTATCCCC
[124 nt withheld, positions 3021-3144]
C
[91 nt withheld, positions 3146-3236]
A
[49 nt withheld, positions 3238-3286]
CCTTTGACGTTGGAGTCCACGTTCTTT
[37 nt withheld, positions 3314-3350]
ACCCTATCTCGGTCTATTCTTTTGATTTATAAGGGATTTTGCCGATTTCGGCCTATTGGTTAAAAAATGA
GCTGATTTAACAAAAATTTAACGCGAATTAATTCTGTGGAATGTGTGTCAGTTAGGGTGTGGAAAGTCCC
CAGGCTCCCCAGCAGGCAGAAGTATGCAAAGCATGCATCTCAATTAGTCAGCAACCAGGTGTGGAAAGTC
CCCAGGCTCCCCAGCAGGCAGAAGTATGCAAAGCATGCATCTCAATTAGTCAGCAACCATAGTCCCGCCC
CTAACTCCGCCCATCCCGCCCCTAACTCCGCCCAGTTCCGCCCATTCTCCGCCCCATGGCTGACTAATTT
TTTTTATTTATGCAGAGGCCGAGGCCGCCTCTGCCTCTGAGCTATTCCAGAAGTAGTGAGGAGGCTTTTT
TGGAGGCCTAGGCTTTTGCAAAAAGCTCCCGGGAGCTTGTATATCCATTTTCGGATCTGATCAAGAGACA
GGATGAGGATCGTTTCGCATGATTGAACAAGATGGATTGCACGCAGGTTCTCCGGCCGCTTGGGTGGAGA
GGCTATTCGGCTATGACTGGGCACAACAGACAATCGGCTGCTCTGATGCCGCCGTGTTCCGGCTGTCAGC
GCAGGGGCGCCCGGTTCTTTTTGTCAAGACCGACCTGTCCGGTGCCCTGAATGAACTGCAGGACGAGGCA
GCGCGGCTATCGTGGCTGGCCACGACGGGCGTTCCTTGCGCAGCTGTGCTCGACGTTGTCACTGAAGCGG
GAAGGGACTGGCTGCTATTGGGCGAAGTGCCGGGGCAGGATCTCCTGTCATCTCACCTTGCTCCTGCCGA
GAAAGTATCCATCATGGCTGATGCAATGCGGCGGCTGCATACGCTTGATCCGGCTACCTGCCCATTCGAC
CACCAAGCGAAACATCGCATCGAGCGAGCACGTACTCGGATGGAAGCCGGTCTTGTCGATCAGGATGATC
TGGACGAAGAGCATCAGGGGCTCGCGCCAGCCGAACTGTTCGCCAGGCTCAAGGCGCGCATGCCCGACGG
CGAGGATCTCGTCGTGACCCATGGCGATGCCTGCTTGCCGAATATCATGGTGGAAAATGGCCGCTTTTCT
GGATTCATCGACTGTGGCCGGCTGGGTGTGGCGGACCGCTATCAGGACATAGCGTTGGCTACCCGTGATA
TTGCTGAAGAGCTTGGCGGCGAATGGGCTGACCGCTTCCTCGTGCTTTACGGTATCGCCGCTCCCGATTC
GCAGCGCATCGCCTTCTATCGCCTTCTTGACGAGTTCTTCTGAGCGGGACTCTGGGGTTCGAAATGACCG
ACCAAGCGACGCCCAACCTGCCATCACGAGATTTCGATTCCACCGCCGCCTTCTATGAAAGGTTGGGCTT
CGGAATCGTTTTCCGGGACGCCGGCTGGATGATCCTCCAGCGCGGGGATCTCATGCTGGAGTTCTTCGCC
CACCCCAACTTGTTTATTGCAGCTTATAATGGTTACAAATAAAGCAATAGCATCACAAATTTCACAAATA
AAGCATTTTTTTCACTGCATTCTAGTTGTGGTTTGTCCAAACTCATCAATGTATCTTATCATGTCTGTAT
ACCGTCGACCTCTAGCTAGAGCTTGGCGTAATCATGGTCATAGCTGTTTCCTGTGTGAAATTGTTATCCG
CTCACAATTCCACACAACATACGAGCCGGAAGCATAAAGTGTAAAGCCTGGGGTGCCTAATGAGTGAGCT
AACTCACATTAATTGCGTTGCGCTCACTGCCCGCTTTCCAGTCGGGAAACCTGTCGTGCCAGCTGCATTA
ATGAATCGGCCAACGCGCGGGGAGAGGCGGTTTGCGTATTGGGCGCTCTTCCGCTTCCTCGCTCACTGAC
TCGCTGCGCTCGGTCGTTCGGCTGCGGCGAGCGGTATCAGCTCACTCAAAGGCGGTAATACGGTTATCCA
CAGAATCAGGGGATAACGCAGGAAAGAACATGTGAGCAAAAGGCCAGCAAAAGGCCAGGAACCGTAAAAA
GGCCGCGTTGCTGGCGTTTTTCCATAGGCTCCGCCCCCCTGACGAGCATCACAAAAATCGACGCTCAAGT
CAGAGGTGGCGAAACCCGACAGGACTATAAAGATACCAGGCGTTTCCCCCTGGAAGCTCCCTCGTGCGCT
CTCCTGTTCCGACCCTGCCGCTTACCGGATACCTGTCCGCCTTTCTCCCTTCGGGAAGCGTGGCGCTTTC
TCATAGCTCACGCTGTAGGTATCTCAGTTCGGTGTAGGTCGTTCGCTCCAAGCTGGGCTGTGTGCACGAA
CCCCCCGTTCAGCCCGACCGCTGCGCCTTATCCGGTAACTATCGTCTTGAGTCCAACCCGGTAAGACACG
ACTTATCGCCACTGGCAGCAGCCACTGGTAACAGGATTAGCAGAGCGAGGTATGTAGGCGGTGCTACAGA
GTTCTTGAAGTGGTGGCCTAACTACGGCTACACTAGAAGAACAGTATTTGGTATCTGCGCTCTGCTGAAG
CCAGTTACCTTCGGAAAAAGAGTTGGTAGCTCTTGATCCGGCAAACAAACCACCGCTGGTAGCGGTGGTT
TTTTTGTTTGCAAGCAGCAGATTACGCGCAGAAAAAAAGGATCTCAAGAAGATCCTTTGATCTTTTCTAC
GGGGTCTGACGCTCAGTGGAACGAAAACTCACGTTAAGGGATTTTGGTCATGAGATTATCAAAAAGGATC
TTCACCTAGATCCTTTTAAATTAAAAATGAAGTTTTAAATCAATCTAAAGTATATATGAGTAAACTTGGT
CTGACAGTTACCAATGCTTAATCAGTGAGGCACCTATCTCAGCGATCTGTCTATTTCGTTCATCCATAGT
TGCCTGACTCCCCGTCGTGTAGATAACTACGATACGGGAGGGCTTACCATCTGGCCCCAGTGCTGCAATG
ATACCGCGAGACCCACGCTCACCGGCTCCAGATTTATCAGCAATAAACCAGCCAGCCGGAAGGGCCGAGC
GCAGAAGTGGTCCTGCAACTTTATCCGCCTCCATCCAGTCTATTAATTGTTGCCGGGAAGCTAGAGTAAG
TAGTTCGCCAGTTAATAGTTTGCGCAACGTTGTTGCCATTGCTACAGGCATCGTGGTGTCACGCTCGTCG
TTTGGTATGGCTTCATTCAGCTCCGGTTCCCAACGATCAAGGCGAGTTACATGATCCCCCATGTTGTGCA
AAAAAGCGGTTAGCTCCTTCGGTCCTCCGATCGTTGTCAGAAGTAAGTTGGCCGCAGTGTTATCACTCAT
GGTTATGGCAGCACTGCATAATTCTCTTACTGTCATGCCATCCGTAAGATGCTTTTCTGTGACTGGTGAG
TACTCAACCAAGTCATTCTGAGAATAGTGTATGCGGCGACCGAGTTGCTCTTGCCCGGCGTCAATACGGG
ATAATACCGCGCCACATAGCAGAACTTTAAAAGTGCTCATCATTGGAAAACGTTCTTCGGGGCGAAAACT
CTCAAGGATCTTACCGCTGTTGAGATCCAGTTCGATGTAACCCACTCGTGCACCCAACTGATCTTCAGCA
TCTTTTACTTTCACCAGCGTTTCTGGGTGAGCAAAAACAGGAAGGCAAAATGCCGCAAAAAAGGGAATAA
GGGCGACACGGAAATGTTGAATACTCATACTCTTCCTTTTTCAATATTATTGAAGCATTTATCAGGGTTA
TTGTCTCATGAGCGGATACATATTTGAATGTATTTAGAAAAATAAACAAATAGGGGTTCCGCGCACATTT
CCCCGAAAAGTGCCACCTGACGTC
